Addgene plasmid #217381: pYH71
Purpose: pTrc99A-mCherry-mcdB for bacterial expression
Depositing lab: Anthony Vecchiarelli. Depositing organization: University of Michigan. Publication: An experimental framework to assess biomolecular condensates in bacteria. Hoang Y, Azaldegui CA, Dow RE, Ghalmi M, Biteen JS, Vecchiarelli AG. Nat Commun. 2024 Apr 15;15(1):3222. doi: 10.1038/s41467-024-47330-4. PubMed 38622124.
Backbone
  Vector backbone: pUC18
  Vector type: Bacterial Expression
Growth in bacteria
  Bacterial resistance: Ampicillin, 100 μg/mL
  Growth temperature: 37°C
  Growth strain: DH5alpha
  Copy number: High Copy
Gene/Insert
  Gene/Insert name: mcdB
  Species: Synthetic
  Tag / fusion protein: mCherry (N terminal on insert)
  Cloning method: Gibson Cloning
Terms and licenses: Academic/Nonprofit Terms; Industry Terms: Not Available to Industry
Depositor comments: Please visit https://doi.org/10.1101/2023.03.22.533878 for bioRxiv preprint.
How to cite: pYH71 was a gift from Anthony Vecchiarelli (Addgene plasmid # 217381 ; http://n2t.net/addgene:217381 ; RRID:Addgene_217381)
