[The description below was written by a language model from this plasmid's Addgene catalogue record and pLannotate feature annotations shown in this document.]
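Description:
pYH71 is a 5.3 kb bacterial expression plasmid that produces the McdB protein fused at its N-terminus to a red fluorescent protein in E. coli. The stated purpose describes it as pTrc99A-mCherry-mcdB, whereas the backbone field lists pUC18. The annotated features (trc promoter, lacIq-driven lacI, rrnB terminators, pBR322-type bom region and a rop fragment) match a pTrc99A-style architecture, with only a fragment of the pUC18/19 polylinker detected. The plasmid replicates from a ColE1/pMB1-family origin, is recorded as high copy, and is selected with ampicillin through the β-lactamase (AmpR) gene under its own promoter.

The expression cassette consists of the strong hybrid trc promoter followed by a lac operator. Transcription is therefore held off by the LacI repressor, which the plasmid itself supplies from the lacIq promoter, and is induced with IPTG. Directly downstream lies the fluorescent protein coding sequence. The automated annotation calls it PAmCherry1, the photoactivatable derivative, while the catalogue lists the tag simply as mCherry, so the exact variant cannot be settled from the record alone. The mcdB insert, listed as synthetic and assembled by Gibson cloning, is not annotated in the feature table. It presumably occupies the unannotated stretch between the fluorescent protein and the polylinker remnant. The 5S rRNA segment and the rrnB T1 and T2 terminators end the transcript.

The associated publication concerns an experimental framework for assessing biomolecular condensates in bacteria, so the construct appears intended for tunable, inducible expression and live-cell imaging of fluorescently tagged McdB.
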