Features (pLannotate 1.2.2; 16 found; start..end, strand, type, name):
      3..20      +  promoter       tet promoter (fragment): E. coli promoter for tetracycline efflux protein gene
     16..117     -  CDS            yciV (fragment): RNAAM_ECOLI - Also known as trpH From Escherichia coli (strain K12).
    193..222     +  promoter       trc promoter: strong E. coli promoter; hybrid between the trp and lac UV5 promoters
    230..246     +  protein_bind   lac operator: The lac repressor binds to the lac operator to inhibit transcription in E. coli. This inhibition can be relieved by adding lactose or isopropyl-β-D-thiogalactopyranoside (IPTG). lac repressor encoded by lacI
    273..977     +  CDS            PAmCherry1: PAmCherry1 is a photoactivatable red fluorescent protein published in 2009, derived from Discosoma sp.. It is reported to be a rapidly-maturing monomer with high acid sensitivity.
   1453..1478    +  misc_feature   MCS (fragment): pUC18/19 multiple cloning site
   1562..1677    +  ncRNA          5S rRNA: Accession: RF00001 - 5S ribosomal RNA
   1681..1767    +  terminator     rrnB T1 terminator: Escherichia coli rrnB; transcription terminator T1 from the E. coli rrnB gene
   1859..1886    +  terminator     rrnB T2 terminator: transcription terminator T2 from the E. coli rrnB gene
   1905..1996    +  promoter       AmpR promoter: bla
   1997..2857    +  CDS            AmpR: β-lactamase; bla; confers resistance to ampicillin, carbenicillin, and related antibiotics
   3028..3616    +  rep_origin     ori: high-copy-number ColE1/pMB1/pBR322/pUC origin of replication
   3802..3942    -  misc_feature   bom: basis of mobility region from pBR322
   4044..4084    -  CDS            rop (fragment): Rop protein, which maintains plasmids at low copy number; rop
   4128..4205    +  promoter       lacIq promoter: lacI (mutant); In the lacIq allele, a single base change in the promoter boosts expression of the lacI gene about 10-fold.
   4206..5288    +  CDS            lacI: lac repressor; lacI; The lac repressor binds to the lac operator to inhibit transcription in E. coli. This inhibition can be relieved by adding lactose or isopropyl-β-D-thiogalactopyranoside (IPTG).
>Addgene plasmid #217381 | pYH71 | addgene full sequence | sequence record 429303 | Addgene NGS Result
GTTTGACAGCTTATCATCGACTGCACGGTGCACCAATGCTTCTGGCGTCAGGCAGCCATCGGAAGCTGTG
GTATGGCTGTGCAGGTCGTAAATCACTGCATAATTCGTGTCGCTCAAGGCGCACTCCCGTTCTGGATAAT
GTTTTTTGCGCCGACATCATAACGGTTCTGGCAAATATTCTGAAATGAGCTGTTGACAATTAATCATCCG
GCTCGTATAATGTGTGGAATTGTGAGCGGATAACAATTTCACACAGGAAACAGACCATGGCAGTGAGCAA
GGGCGAGGAGGATAACATGGCCATCATTAAGGAGTTCATGCGCTTCAAGGTGCACATGGAGGGGTCCGTG
AACGGCCACGTGTTCGAGATCGAGGGCGAGGGCGAGGGCCGCCCCTACGAGGGCACCCAGACCGCCAAGC
TGAAGGTGACCAAGGGTGGCCCCCTGCCCTTCACCTGGGACATCCTGTCCCCTCAATTCATGTACGGCTC
CAATGCCTACGTGAAGCACCCCGCCGACATCCCCGACTACTTTAAGCTGTCCTTCCCCGAGGGCTTCAAG
TGGGAGCGCGTGATGAAATTCGAGGACGGCGGCGTGGTGACCGTGACCCAGGACTCCTCCCTGCAGGACG
GTGAGTTCATCTACAAGGTGAAGCTGCGCGGCACCAACTTCCCCTCCGACGGCCCCGTAATGCAGAAGAA
GACCATGGGCTGGGAGGCCCTCTCCGAGCGGATGTACCCCGAGGACGGCGCCCTGAAGGGCGAGGTCAAG
CCGAGAGTGAAGCTGAAGGACGGCGGCCACTACGACGCTGAGGTCAAGACCACCTACAAGGCCAAGAAGC
CCGTGCAGCTGCCCGGCGCCTACAACGTCAACCGCAAGTTGGACATCACCTCACACAACGAGGACTACAC
CATCGTGGAACAGTACGAACGTGCCGAGGGCCGCCACTCCACCGGCGGCATGGACGAGCTGTACAAGGGA
TCCGGCAGCGGCAGCATGACTGACGCATTCGACCGTCTTAAAAAACGTTCGCGTACTCCCATTGCCCGTG
AAGGGTCTCTTACAACAGGGCCTGAGCTGAGCGACCGCCCTTTGCAACTGCTGCCACGTGAGTTCGAAAC
ATTTTGCGACCGCTACGCGGTGCACGCCGGCGACGTGATCGAAGCTGCGCTTGATTTGGTTTTGCTTGAT
CCAGACTTGCAACAACGTCTTCTTCAACGTCTTCGTCAAGGGAATGGGTCTGATCGCGTGTGGTTGGGTA
CGGCTTGCCCTCGTAGTTGGCAACAGCAGCTGCAGCAACAAGCCCAGGACCAAGGTCTTAGTGAGGCCGA
TTTACTGCAGGAGGCCATTGCACAACGTCTGGATCTTGTCCTGGGCCAGACAACATTGCGCGAGGAGGTG
ACACTGCTTCGCCAAGAGCTTGACCAGTTAAAACGCAAGCTGCACGGTTGGTGAGTCGACCTGCAGGCAT
GCAAGCTTGGCTGTTTTGGCGGATGAGAGAAGATTTTCAGCCTGATACAGATTAAATCAGAACGCAGAAG
CGGTCTGATAAAACAGAATTTGCCTGGCGGCAGTAGCGCGGTGGTCCCACCTGACCCCATGCCGAACTCA
GAAGTGAAACGCCGTAGCGCCGATGGTAGTGTGGGGTCTCCCCATGCGAGAGTAGGGAACTGCCAGGCAT
CAAATAAAACGAAAGGCTCAGTCGAAAGACTGGGCCTTTCGTTTTATCTGTTGTTTGTCGGTGAACGCTC
TCCTGAGTAGGACAAATCCGCCGGGAGCGGATTTGAACGTTGCGAAGCAACGGCCCGGAGGGTGGCGGGC
AGGACGCCCGCCATAAACTGCCAGGCATCAAATTAAGCAGAAGGCCATCCTGACGGATGGCCTTTTTGCG
TTTCTACAAACTCTTTTGTTTATTTTTCTAAATACATTCAAATATGTATCCGCTCATGAGACAATAACCC
TGATAAATGCTTCAATAATATTGAAAAAGGAAGAGTATGAGTATTCAACATTTCCGTGTCGCCCTTATTC
CCTTTTTTGCGGCATTTTGCCTTCCTGTTTTTGCTCACCCAGAAACGCTGGTGAAAGTAAAAGATGCTGA
AGATCAGTTGGGTGCACGAGTGGGTTACATCGAACTGGATCTCAACAGCGGTAAGATCCTTGAGAGTTTT
CGCCCCGAAGAACGTTTTCCAATGATGAGCACTTTTAAAGTTCTGCTATGTGGCGCGGTATTATCCCGTG
TTGACGCCGGGCAAGAGCAACTCGGTCGCCGCATACACTATTCTCAGAATGACTTGGTTGAGTACTCACC
AGTCACAGAAAAGCATCTTACGGATGGCATGACAGTAAGAGAATTATGCAGTGCTGCCATAACCATGAGT
GATAACACTGCGGCCAACTTACTTCTGACAACGATCGGAGGACCGAAGGAGCTAACCGCTTTTTTGCACA
ACATGGGGGATCATGTAACTCGCCTTGATCGTTGGGAACCGGAGCTGAATGAAGCCATACCAAACGACGA
GCGTGACACCACGATGCCTGTAGCAATGGCAACAACGTTGCGCAAACTATTAACTGGCGAACTACTTACT
CTAGCTTCCCGGCAACAATTAATAGACTGGATGGAGGCGGATAAAGTTGCAGGACCACTTCTGCGCTCGG
CCCTTCCGGCTGGCTGGTTTATTGCTGATAAATCTGGAGCCGGTGAGCGTGGGTCTCGCGGTATCATTGC
AGCACTGGGGCCAGATGGTAAGCCCTCCCGTATCGTAGTTATCTACACGACGGGGAGTCAGGCAACTATG
GATGAACGAAATAGACAGATCGCTGAGATAGGTGCCTCACTGATTAAGCATTGGTAACTGTCAGACCAAG
TTTACTCATATATACTTTAGATTGATTTAAAACTTCATTTTTAATTTAAAAGGATCTAGGTGAAGATCCT
TTTTGATAATCTCATGACCAAAATCCCTTAACGTGAGTTTTCGTTCCACTGAGCGTCAGACCCCGTAGAA
AAGATCAAAGGATCTTCTTGAGATCCTTTTTTTCTGCGCGTAATCTGCTGCTTGCAAACAAAAAAACCAC
CGCTACCAGCGGTGGTTTGTTTGCCGGATCAAGAGCTACCAACTCTTTTTCCGAAGGTAACTGGCTTCAG
CAGAGCGCAGATACCAAATACTGTCCTTCTAGTGTAGCCGTAGTTAGGCCACCACTTCAAGAACTCTGTA
GCACCGCCTACATACCTCGCTCTGCTAATCCTGTTACCAGTGGCTGCTGCCAGTGGCGATAAGTCGTGTC
TTACCGGGTTGGACTCAAGACGATAGTTACCGGATAAGGCGCAGCGGTCGGGCTGAACGGGGGGTTCGTG
CACACAGCCCAGCTTGGAGCGAACGACCTACACCGAACTGAGATACCTACAGCGTGAGCTATGAGAAAGC
GCCACGCTTCCCGAAGGGAGAAAGGCGGACAGGTATCCGGTAAGCGGCAGGGTCGGAACAGGAGAGCGCA
CGAGGGAGCTTCCAGGGGGAAACGCCTGGTATCTTTATAGTCCTGTCGGGTTTCGCCACCTCTGACTTGA
GCGTCGATTTTTGTGATGCTCGTCAGGGGGGCGGAGCCTATGGAAAAACGCCAGCAACGCGGCCTTTTTA
CGGTTCCTGGCCTTTTGCTGGCCTTTTGCTCACATGTTCTTTCCTGCGTTATCCCCTGATTCTGTGGATA
ACCGTATTACCGCCTTTGAGTGAGCTGATACCGCTCGCCGCAGCCGAACGACCGAGCGCAGCGAGTCAGT
GAGCGAGGAAGCGGAAGAGCGCCTGATGCGGTATTTTCTCCTTACGCATCTGTGCGGTATTTCACACCGC
ATATGGTGCACTCTCAGTACAATCTGCTCTGATGCCGCATAGTTAAGCCAGTATACACTCCGCTATCGCT
ACGTGACTGGGTCATGGCTGCGCCCCGACACCCGCCAACACCCGCTGACGCGCCCTGACGGGCTTGTCTG
CTCCCGGCATCCGCTTACAGACAAGCTGTGACCGTCTCCGGGAGCTGCATGTGTCAGAGGTTTTCACCGT
CATCACCGAAACGCGCGAGGCAGCAGATCAATTCGCGCGCGAAGGCGAAGCGGCATGCATTTACGTTGAC
ACCATCGAATGGTGCAAAACCTTTCGCGGTATGGCATGATAGCGCCCGGAAGAGAGTCAATTCAGGGTGG
TGAATGTGAAACCAGTAACGTTATACGATGTCGCAGAGTATGCCGGTGTCTCTTATCAGACCGTTTCCCG
CGTGGTGAACCAGGCCAGCCACGTTTCTGCGAAAACGCGGGAAAAAGTGGAAGCGGCGATGGCGGAGCTG
AATTACATTCCCAACCGCGTGGCACAACAACTGGCGGGCAAACAGTCGTTGCTGATTGGCGTTGCCACCT
CCAGTCTGGCCCTGCACGCGCCGTCGCAAATTGTCGCGGCGATTAAATCTCGCGCCGATCAACTGGGTGC
CAGCGTGGTGGTGTCGATGGTAGAACGAAGCGGCGTCGAAGCCTGTAAAGCGGCGGTGCACAATCTTCTC
GCGCAACGCGTCAGTGGGCTGATCATTAACTATCCGCTGGATGACCAGGATGCCATTGCTGTGGAAGCTG
CCTGCACTAATGTTCCGGCGTTATTTCTTGATGTCTCTGACCAGACACCCATCAACAGTATTATTTTCTC
CCATGAAGACGGTACGCGACTGGGCGTGGAGCATCTGGTCGCATTGGGTCACCAGCAAATCGCGCTGTTA
GCGGGCCCATTAAGTTCTGTCTCGGCGCGTCTGCGTCTGGCTGGCTGGCATAAATATCTCACTCGCAATC
AAATTCAGCCGATAGCGGAACGGGAAGGCGACTGGAGTGCCATGTCCGGTTTTCAACAAACCATGCAAAT
GCTGAATGAGGGCATCGTTCCCACTGCGATGCTGGTTGCCAACGATCAGATGGCGCTGGGCGCAATGCGC
GCCATTACCGAGTCCGGGCTGCGCGTTGGTGCGGATATCTCGGTAGTGGGATACGACGATACCGAAGACA
GCTCATGTTATATCCCGCCGTTAACCACCATCAAACAGGATTTTCGCCTGCTGGGGCAAACCAGCGTGGA
CCGCTTGCTGCAACTCTCTCAGGGCCAGGCGGTGAAGGGCAATCAGCTGTTGCCCGTCTCACTGGTGAAA
AGAAAAACCACCCTGGCGCCCAATACGCAAACCGCCTCTCCCCGCGCGTTGGCCGATTCATTAATGCAGC
TGGCACGACAGGTTTCCCGACTGGAAAGCGGGCAGTGAGCGCAACGCAATTAATGTAAGTTAGCGCGAAT
TGATCTG
